Addgene plasmid #170952: EF1A_Hygro_P2A_RUNX1_V97D_Barcode
Purpose: Overexpression of RUNX1 V97D mutant protein.
Depositing lab: Prashant Mali. Depositing organization: University of California, San Diego (UCSD). Publication: Interface-guided phenotyping of coding variants in the transcription factor RUNX1. Ozturk K, Panwala R, Sheen J, Ford K, Jayne N, Portell A, Zhang DE, Hutter S, Haferlach T, Ideker T, Mali P, Carter H. Cell Rep. 2024 Jul 4;43(7):114436. doi: 10.1016/j.celrep.2024.114436. PubMed 38968069.
Backbone
  Vector backbone: EF1a_mCherry_P2A_Hygro_Barcode
  Backbone manufacturer: Prashant Mali (Addgene #120426)
  Backbone size w/o insert (bp): 9508
  Vector type: Mammalian Expression, Lentiviral
  Selectable markers: Hygromycin
Growth in bacteria
  Bacterial resistance: Ampicillin, 100 μg/mL
  Growth temperature: 37°C
  Growth strain: NEB Stable
  Copy number: High Copy
Gene/Insert
  Gene/Insert name: RUNX1 (alt name: AML1)
  Species: H. sapiens (human)
  Insert size (bp): 1359
  Mutation: V97D
  Entrez Gene: RUNX1 (a.k.a. AML1, AML1-EVI-1, AMLCR1, CBF2alpha, CBFA2, EVI-1, PEBP2aB, PEBP2alpha)
  Promoter: Ef1A
  Cloning method: Gibson Cloning
  Sequencing primers: 5′ CTGTGTAGAAGTACTCGCCGATAGTG; 3′ TCTTGTCTTCGTTGGGAGTG
Terms and licenses: Academic/Nonprofit Terms; Industry Terms: Not Available to Industry
Depositor comments: Please visit https://doi.org/10.1101/2023.08.03.551876 for bioRxiv preprint.
How to cite: EF1A_Hygro_P2A_RUNX1_V97D_Barcode was a gift from Prashant Mali (Addgene plasmid # 170952 ; http://n2t.net/addgene:170952 ; RRID:Addgene_170952)
