[The description below was written by a language model from this plasmid's Addgene catalogue record and pLannotate feature annotations shown in this document.]
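Description:
EF1A_Hygro_P2A_RUNX1_V97D_Barcode is a lentiviral transfer plasmid for stable overexpression of a human RUNX1 (AML1) point mutant, V97D, in mammalian cells. It derives from the EF1a_mCherry_P2A_Hygro_Barcode backbone, with the RUNX1 coding sequence (about 1.36 kb) introduced by Gibson cloning; the sequenced plasmid is about 10.9 kb. In bacteria it is maintained at high copy through a ColE1/pUC-type origin with ampicillin resistance, and an f1 origin is also present. The backbone additionally carries an SV40/EM7-driven bleomycin/Zeocin resistance cassette outside the viral region.

The viral portion has a third-generation style layout: a CMV enhancer/promoter fused to a truncated HIV-1 5' LTR drives the genomic RNA, followed by the Ψ packaging signal with a gag fragment, the Rev response element for nuclear export, and the cPPT/CTS that aids nuclear import. Internally, the constitutive EF-1α promoter drives a single transcript encoding hygromycin phosphotransferase followed by RUNX1 V97D. The construct name indicates a P2A self-cleaving peptide between them, which fits the short unannotated gap between the two coding sequences, so that hygromycin selection is coupled to expression of the mutant protein. Downstream lie a loxP site, a truncated 3' LTR and a bGH polyadenylation signal. No WPRE is annotated, and the barcode named in the title is not annotated either, so its position is not given by the record.

The stated purpose is overexpression of the V97D mutant. The associated study concerns phenotyping of RUNX1 coding variants, and a barcode would be consistent with tracking variants in pooled experiments, though the record does not describe this.
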