Features (pLannotate 1.2.2; 33 found; start..end, strand, type, name):
     20..349     +  promoter       SV40 promoter: SV40 enhancer and early promoter
    397..444     +  promoter       EM7 promoter: synthetic bacterial promoter&nbsp
    463..837     +  CDS            BleoR: antibiotic-binding protein; Sh ble from Streptoalloteichus hindustanus; confers resistance to bleomycin, phleomycin, and Zeocin™
    847..972     +  CDS            ble (fragment): BLE_KLEPN - Experimental evidence at protein level: Swiss-Prot protein existence level 1. Binding protein with a strong affinity to the bleomycin family of antibiotics. Binds to CL990; an antimitotic-antibiotic compound. From Klebsiella pneumoniae.
    967..1088    +  polyA_signal   SV40 poly(A) signal: SV40 polyadenylation signal
   1159..1181    -  protein_bind   lac operator (fragment): The lac repressor binds to the lac operator to inhibit transcription in E. coli. This inhibition can be relieved by adding lactose or isopropyl-β-D-thiogalactopyranoside (IPTG). lac repressor encoded by lacI
   1185..1215    -  promoter       lac promoter: promoter for the E. coli lac operon
   1230..1251    -  protein_bind   CAP binding site: CAP binding activates transcription in the presence of cAMP. E. coli catabolite activator protein
   1264..1356    -  CDS            lacI (fragment): lac repressor; lacI; The lac repressor binds to the lac operator to inhibit transcription in E. coli. This inhibition can be relieved by adding lactose or isopropyl-β-D-thiogalactopyranoside (IPTG).
   1539..2127    -  rep_origin     ori: high-copy-number ColE1/pMB1/pBR322/pUC origin of replication
   2298..3158    -  CDS            AmpR: β-lactamase; bla; confers resistance to ampicillin, carbenicillin, and related antibiotics
   3159..3263    -  promoter       AmpR promoter: bla
   3322..3374    -  misc_feature   bom (fragment): basis of mobility region from pBR322
   3529..3908    +  enhancer       CMV enhancer: human cytomegalovirus immediate early enhancer
   3909..4108    +  promoter       CMV promoter: human cytomegalovirus (CMV) immediate early promoter
   4126..4306    +  LTR            5' LTR (truncated): truncated 5' long terminal repeat (LTR) from HIV-1
   4353..4478    +  misc_feature   HIV-1 Ψ: packaging signal of human immunodeficiency virus type 1
   4462..4825    +  CDS            HIV-1 gag (fragment): gag protein from human immunodeficiency virus 1; gag
   4971..5204    +  misc_feature   RRE: The Rev response element (RRE) of HIV-1 allows for Rev-dependent mRNA export from the nucleus to the cytoplasm.
   5581..5681    +  CDS            Rev (fragment): human immunodeficiency virus 1 (HIV-1) Rev protein; rev; enhances nuclear export of unspliced and incompletely spliced viral mRNAs
   5731..5848    +  misc_feature   cPPT/CTS: central polypurine tract and central termination sequence of HIV-1
   5911..5977    +  CDS            small t antigen (fragment): SV40 (simian virus 40) small t antigen
   5984..7162    +  promoter       EF-1α promoter: strong constitutive promoter for human elongation factor EF-1α
   7179..7197    +  promoter       T7 promoter: promoter for bacteriophage T7 RNA polymerase
   7217..7253    -  misc_feature   MCS (fragment): pBluescript multiple cloning site
   7261..8283    +  CDS            hph: KHYB_ECOLX - Experimental evidence at protein level: Swiss-Prot protein existence level 1. The aminoglycoside phosphotransferases achieve inactivation of their antibiotic substrates by phosphorylation. Only phosphorylates hygromycin and closely related compounds such as demethyl analogs and destomycin. From Escherichia coli.
   8350..9708    +  CDS            RUNX1: RUNX1_HUMAN - Also known as AML1, CBFA2. Experimental evidence at protein level: Swiss-Prot protein existence level 1. Isoform AML-1L interferes with the transactivation activity of RUNX1. From Homo sapiens (Human).
   9791..9904    +  CDS            nef (fragment): NEF_HV1LA - Experimental evidence at protein level: Swiss-Prot protein existence level 1. Extracellular Nef protein targets CD4(+) T-lymphocytes for apoptosis by interacting with CXCR4 surface receptors. From Human immunodeficiency virus type 1 group M subtype B (isolate Lai) (HIV-1).
   9902..9935    +  protein_bind   loxP: Cre-mediated recombination occurs in the 8-bp core sequence (GCATACAT). Cre recombinase
   9960..10140   +  LTR            5' LTR (truncated): truncated 5' long terminal repeat (LTR) from HIV-1
  10172..10396   +  polyA_signal   bGH poly(A) signal: bovine growth hormone polyadenylation signal
  10400..10421   +  promoter       SV40 promoter (fragment): SV40 enhancer and early promoter
  10442..6       +  rep_origin     f1 ori (across the origin) (sequence partly withheld): f1 bacteriophage origin of replication; arrow indicates direction of (+) strand synthesis
>Addgene plasmid #170952 | EF1A_Hygro_P2A_RUNX1_V97D_Barcode | addgene full sequence | sequence record 336121 | Addgene NGS Result
CGAATTAATTCTGTGGAATGTGTGTCAGTTAGGGTGTGGAAAGTCCCCAGGCTCCCCAGCAGGCAGAAGT
ATGCAAAGCATGCATCTCAATTAGTCAGCAACCAGGTGTGGAAAGTCCCCAGGCTCCCCAGCAGGCAGAA
GTATGCAAAGCATGCATCTCAATTAGTCAGCAACCATAGTCCCGCCCCTAACTCCGCCCATCCCGCCCCT
AACTCCGCCCAGTTCCGCCCATTCTCCGCCCCATGGCTGACTAATTTTTTTTATTTATGCAGAGGCCGAG
GCCGCCTCTGCCTCTGAGCTATTCCAGAAGTAGTGAGGAGGCTTTTTTGGAGGCCTAGGCTTTTGCAAAA
AGCTCCCGGGAGCTTGTATATCCATTTTCGGATCTGATCAGCACGTGTTGACAATTAATCATCGGCATAG
TATATCGGCATAGTATAATACGACAAGGTGAGGAACTAAACCATGGCCAAGTTGACCAGTGCCGTTCCGG
TGCTCACCGCGCGCGACGTCGCCGGAGCGGTCGAGTTCTGGACCGACCGGCTCGGGTTCTCCCGGGACTT
CGTGGAGGACGACTTCGCCGGTGTGGTCCGGGACGACGTGACCCTGTTCATCAGCGCGGTCCAGGACCAG
GTGGTGCCGGACAACACCCTGGCCTGGGTGTGGGTGCGCGGCCTGGACGAGCTGTACGCCGAGTGGTCGG
AGGTCGTGTCCACGAACTTCCGGGACGCCTCCGGGCCGGCCATGACCGAGATCGGCGAGCAGCCGTGGGG
GCGGGAGTTCGCCCTGCGCGACCCGGCCGGCAACTGCGTGCACTTCGTGGCCGAGGAGCAGGACTGACAC
GTGCTACGAGATTTCGATTCCACCGCCGCCTTCTATGAAAGGTTGGGCTTCGGAATCGTTTTCCGGGACG
CCGGCTGGATGATCCTCCAGCGCGGGGATCTCATGCTGGAGTTCTTCGCCCACCCCAACTTGTTTATTGC
AGCTTATAATGGTTACAAATAAAGCAATAGCATCACAAATTTCACAAATAAAGCATTTTTTTCACTGCAT
TCTAGTTGTGGTTTGTCCAAACTCATCAATGTATCTTATCATGTCTGTATACCGTCGACCTCTAGCTAGA
GCTTGGCGTAATCATGGTCATAGCTGTTTCCTGTGTGAAATTGTTATCCGCTCACAATTCCACACAACAT
ACGAGCCGGAAGCATAAAGTGTAAAGCCTGGGGTGCCTAATGAGTGAGCTAACTCACATTAATTGCGTTG
CGCTCACTGCCCGCTTTCCAGTCGGGAAACCTGTCGTGCCAGCTGCATTAATGAATCGGCCAACGCGCGG
GGAGAGGCGGTTTGCGTATTGGGCGCTCTTCCGCTTCCTCGCTCACTGACTCGCTGCGCTCGGTCGTTCG
GCTGCGGCGAGCGGTATCAGCTCACTCAAAGGCGGTAATACGGTTATCCACAGAATCAGGGGATAACGCA
GGAAAGAACATGTGAGCAAAAGGCCAGCAAAAGGCCAGGAACCGTAAAAAGGCCGCGTTGCTGGCGTTTT
TCCATAGGCTCCGCCCCCCTGACGAGCATCACAAAAATCGACGCTCAAGTCAGAGGTGGCGAAACCCGAC
AGGACTATAAAGATACCAGGCGTTTCCCCCTGGAAGCTCCCTCGTGCGCTCTCCTGTTCCGACCCTGCCG
CTTACCGGATACCTGTCCGCCTTTCTCCCTTCGGGAAGCGTGGCGCTTTCTCATAGCTCACGCTGTAGGT
ATCTCAGTTCGGTGTAGGTCGTTCGCTCCAAGCTGGGCTGTGTGCACGAACCCCCCGTTCAGCCCGACCG
CTGCGCCTTATCCGGTAACTATCGTCTTGAGTCCAACCCGGTAAGACACGACTTATCGCCACTGGCAGCA
GCCACTGGTAACAGGATTAGCAGAGCGAGGTATGTAGGCGGTGCTACAGAGTTCTTGAAGTGGTGGCCTA
ACTACGGCTACACTAGAAGAACAGTATTTGGTATCTGCGCTCTGCTGAAGCCAGTTACCTTCGGAAAAAG
AGTTGGTAGCTCTTGATCCGGCAAACAAACCACCGCTGGTAGCGGTGGTTTTTTTGTTTGCAAGCAGCAG
ATTACGCGCAGAAAAAAAGGATCTCAAGAAGATCCTTTGATCTTTTCTACGGGGTCTGACGCTCAGTGGA
ACGAAAACTCACGTTAAGGGATTTTGGTCATGAGATTATCAAAAAGGATCTTCACCTAGATCCTTTTAAA
TTAAAAATGAAGTTTTAAATCAATCTAAAGTATATATGAGTAAACTTGGTCTGACAGTTACCAATGCTTA
ATCAGTGAGGCACCTATCTCAGCGATCTGTCTATTTCGTTCATCCATAGTTGCCTGACTCCCCGTCGTGT
AGATAACTACGATACGGGAGGGCTTACCATCTGGCCCCAGTGCTGCAATGATACCGCGAGACCCACGCTC
ACCGGCTCCAGATTTATCAGCAATAAACCAGCCAGCCGGAAGGGCCGAGCGCAGAAGTGGTCCTGCAACT
TTATCCGCCTCCATCCAGTCTATTAATTGTTGCCGGGAAGCTAGAGTAAGTAGTTCGCCAGTTAATAGTT
TGCGCAACGTTGTTGCCATTGCTACAGGCATCGTGGTGTCACGCTCGTCGTTTGGTATGGCTTCATTCAG
CTCCGGTTCCCAACGATCAAGGCGAGTTACATGATCCCCCATGTTGTGCAAAAAAGCGGTTAGCTCCTTC
GGTCCTCCGATCGTTGTCAGAAGTAAGTTGGCCGCAGTGTTATCACTCATGGTTATGGCAGCACTGCATA
ATTCTCTTACTGTCATGCCATCCGTAAGATGCTTTTCTGTGACTGGTGAGTACTCAACCAAGTCATTCTG
AGAATAGTGTATGCGGCGACCGAGTTGCTCTTGCCCGGCGTCAATACGGGATAATACCGCGCCACATAGC
AGAACTTTAAAAGTGCTCATCATTGGAAAACGTTCTTCGGGGCGAAAACTCTCAAGGATCTTACCGCTGT
TGAGATCCAGTTCGATGTAACCCACTCGTGCACCCAACTGATCTTCAGCATCTTTTACTTTCACCAGCGT
TTCTGGGTGAGCAAAAACAGGAAGGCAAAATGCCGCAAAAAAGGGAATAAGGGCGACACGGAAATGTTGA
ATACTCATACTCTTCCTTTTTCAATATTATTGAAGCATTTATCAGGGTTATTGTCTCATGAGCGGATACA
TATTTGAATGTATTTAGAAAAATAAACAAATAGGGGTTCCGCGCACATTTCCCCGAAAAGTGCCACCTGA
CGTCGACGGATCGGGAGATCTCCCGATCCCCTATGGTGCACTCTCAGTACAATCTGCTCTGATGCCGCAT
AGTTAAGCCAGTATCTGCTCCCTGCTTGTGTGTTGGAGGTCGCTGAGTAGTGCGCGAGCAAAATTTAAGC
TACAACAAGGCAAGGCTTGACCGACAATTGCATGAAGAATCTGCTTAGGGTTAGGCGTTTTGCGCTGCTT
CGCGATGTACGGGCCAGATATACGCGTTGACATTGATTATTGACTAGTTATTAATAGTAATCAATTACGG
GGTCATTAGTTCATAGCCCATATATGGAGTTCCGCGTTACATAACTTACGGTAAATGGCCCGCCTGGCTG
ACCGCCCAACGACCCCCGCCCATTGACGTCAATAATGACGTATGTTCCCATAGTAACGCCAATAGGGACT
TTCCATTGACGTCAATGGGTGGAGTATTTACGGTAAACTGCCCACTTGGCAGTACATCAAGTGTATCATA
TGCCAAGTACGCCCCCTATTGACGTCAATGACGGTAAATGGCCCGCCTGGCATTATGCCCAGTACATGAC
CTTATGGGACTTTCCTACTTGGCAGTACATCTACGTATTAGTCATCGCTATTACCATGGTGATGCGGTTT
TGGCAGTACATCAATGGGCGTGGATAGCGGTTTGACTCACGGGGATTTCCAAGTCTCCACCCCATTGACG
TCAATGGGAGTTTGTTTTGGCACCAAAATCAACGGGACTTTCCAAAATGTCGTAACAACTCCGCCCCATT
GACGCAAATGGGCGGTAGGCGTGTACGGTGGGAGGTCTATATAAGCAGCGCGTTTTGCCTGTACTGGGTC
TCTCTGGTTAGACCAGATCTGAGCCTGGGAGCTCTCTGGCTAACTAGGGAACCCACTGCTTAAGCCTCAA
TAAAGCTTGCCTTGAGTGCTTCAAGTAGTGTGTGCCCGTCTGTTGTGTGACTCTGGTAACTAGAGATCCC
TCAGACCCTTTTAGTCAGTGTGGAAAATCTCTAGCAGTGGCGCCCGAACAGGGACTTGAAAGCGAAAGGG
AAACCAGAGGAGCTCTCTCGACGCAGGACTCGGCTTGCTGAAGCGCGCACGGCAAGAGGCGAGGGGCGGC
GACTGGTGAGTACGCCAAAAATTTTGACTAGCGGAGGCTAGAAGGAGAGAGATGGGTGCGAGAGCGTCAG
TATTAAGCGGGGGAGAATTAGATCGCGATGGGAAAAAATTCGGTTAAGGCCAGGGGGAAAGAAAAAATAT
AAATTAAAACATATAGTATGGGCAAGCAGGGAGCTAGAACGATTCGCAGTTAATCCTGGCCTGTTAGAAA
CATCAGAAGGCTGTAGACAAATACTGGGACAGCTACAACCATCCCTTCAGACAGGATCAGAAGAACTTAG
ATCATTATATAATACAGTAGCAACCCTCTATTGTGTGCATCAAAGGATAGAGATAAAAGACACCAAGGAA
GCTTTAGACAAGATAGAGGAAGAGCAAAACAAAAGTAAGACCACCGCACAGCAAGCGGCCGCTGATCTTC
AGACCTGGAGGAGGAGATATGAGGGACAATTGGAGAAGTGAATTATATAAATATAAAGTAGTAAAAATTG
AACCATTAGGAGTAGCACCCACCAAGGCAAAGAGAAGAGTGGTGCAGAGAGAAAAAAGAGCAGTGGGAAT
AGGAGCTTTGTTCCTTGGGTTCTTGGGAGCAGCAGGAAGCACTATGGGCGCAGCGTCAATGACGCTGACG
GTACAGGCCAGACAATTATTGTCTGGTATAGTGCAGCAGCAGAACAATTTGCTGAGGGCTATTGAGGCGC
AACAGCATCTGTTGCAACTCACAGTCTGGGGCATCAAGCAGCTCCAGGCAAGAATCCTGGCTGTGGAAAG
ATACCTAAAGGATCAACAGCTCCTGGGGATTTGGGGTTGCTCTGGAAAACTCATTTGCACCACTGCTGTG
CCTTGGAATGCTAGTTGGAGTAATAAATCTCTGGAACAGATTTGGAATCACACGACCTGGATGGAGTGGG
ACAGAGAAATTAACAATTACACAAGCTTAATACACTCCTTAATTGAAGAATCGCAAAACCAGCAAGAAAA
GAATGAACAAGAATTATTGGAATTAGATAAATGGGCAAGTTTGTGGAATTGGTTTAACATAACAAATTGG
CTGTGGTATATAAAATTATTCATAATGATAGTAGGAGGCTTGGTAGGTTTAAGAATAGTTTTTGCTGTAC
TTTCTATAGTGAATAGAGTTAGGCAGGGATATTCACCATTATCGTTTCAGACCCACCTCCCAACCCCGAG
GGGACCCGACAGGCCCGAAGGAATAGAAGAAGAAGGTGGAGAGAGAGACAGAGACAGATCCATTCGATTA
GTGAACGGATCGGCACTGCGTGCGCCAATTCTGCAGACAAATGGCAGTATTCATCCACAATTTTAAAAGA
AAAGGGGGGATTGGGGGGTACAGTGCAGGGGAAAGAATAGTAGACATAATAGCAACAGACATACAAACTA
AAGAATTACAAAAACAAATTACAAAAATTCAAAATTTTCGGGTTTATTACAGGGACAGCAGAGATCCAGT
TTGGTTAATTAATCGATAAGCTTTGCAAAGATGGATAAAGTTTTAAACAGAGAGGAATCTTTGCAGCTAA
TGGACCTTCTAGGTCTTGAAAGGAGTGGGAATTGGCTCCGGTGCCCGTCAGTGGGCAGAGCGCACATCGC
CCACAGTCCCCGAGAAGTTGGGGGGAGGGGTCGGCAATTGAACCGGTGCCTAGAGAAGGTGGCGCGGGGT
AAACTGGGAAAGTGATGTCGTGTACTGGCTCCGCCTTTTTCCCGAGGGTGGGGGAGAACCGTATATAAGT
GCAGTAGTCGCCGTGAACGTTCTTTTTCGCAACGGGTTTGCCGCCAGAACACAGGTAAGTGCCGTGTGTG
GTTCCCGCGGGCCTGGCCTCTTTACGGGTTATGGCCCTTGCGTGCCTTGAATTACTTCCACCTGGCTGCA
GTACGTGATTCTTGATCCCGAGCTTCGGGTTGGAAGTGGGTGGGAGAGTTCGAGGCCTTGCGCTTAAGGA
GCCCCTTCGCCTCGTGCTTGAGTTGAGGCCTGGCCTGGGCGCTGGGGCCGCCGCGTGCGAATCTGGTGGC
ACCTTCGCGCCTGTCTCGCTGCTTTCGATAAGTCTCTAGCCATTTAAAATTTTTGATGACCTGCTGCGAC
GCTTTTTTTCTGGCAAGATAGTCTTGTAAATGCGGGCCAAGATCTGCACACTGGTATTTCGGTTTTTGGG
GCCGCGGGCGGCGACGGGGCCCGTGCGTCCCAGCGCACATGTTCGGCGAGGCGGGGCCTGCGAGCGCGGC
CACCGAGAATCGGACGGGGGTAGTCTCAAGCTGGCCGGCCTGCTCTGGTGCCTGGCCTCGCGCCGCCGTG
TATCGCCCCGCCCTGGGCGGCAAGGCTGGCCCGGTCGGCACCAGTTGCGTGAGCGGAAAGATGGCCGCTT
CCCGGCCCTGCTGCAGGGAGCTCAAAATGGAGGACGCGGCGCTCGGGAGAGCGGGCGGGTGAGTCACCCA
CACAAAGGAAAAGGGCCTTTCCGTCCTCAGCCGTCGCTTCATGTGACTCCACGGAGTACCGGGCGCCGTC
CAGGCACCTCGATTAGTTCTCGAGCTTTTGGAGTACGTCGTCTTTAGGTTGGGGGGAGGGGTTTTATGCG
ATGGAGTTTCCCCACACTGAGTGGGTGGAGACTGAAGTTAGGCCAGCTTGGCACTTGATGTAATTCTCCT
TGGAATTTGCCCTTTTTGAGTTTGGATCTTGGTTCATTCTCAAGCCTCAGACAGTGGTTCAAAGTTTTTT
TCTTCCATTTCAGGTGTCGTGAGGAATTAGCTTGGTACTAATACGACTCACTATAGGGAGACCCAAGCTG
GCTAGGTAAGCTTGATATCGAATTCCTGCAGCCCGGGGGATCCCGCCACCATGAAAAAGCCTGAACTCAC
CGCGACGTCTGTCGAGAAGTTTCTGATCGAAAAGTTCGACAGCGTCTCCGACCTGATGCAGCTCTCGGAG
GGCGAAGAATCTCGTGCTTTCAGCTTCGATGTAGGAGGGCGTGGATATGTCCTGCGGGTAAATAGCTGCG
CCGATGGTTTCTACAAAGATCGTTATGTTTATCGGCACTTTGCATCGGCCGCGCTCCCGATTCCGGAAGT
GCTTGACATTGGGGAATTCAGCGAGAGCCTGACCTATTGCATCTCCCGCCGTGCACAGGGTGTCACGTTG
CAAGACCTGCCTGAAACCGAACTGCCCGCTGTTCTGCAGCCGGTCGCGGAGGCCATGGATGCGATCGCTG
CGGCCGATCTTAGCCAGACGAGCGGGTTCGGCCCATTCGGACCGCAAGGAATCGGTCAATACACTACATG
GCGTGATTTCATATGCGCGATTGCTGATCCCCATGTGTATCACTGGCAAACTGTGATGGACGACACCGTC
AGTGCGTCCGTCGCGCAGGCTCTCGATGAGCTGATGCTTTGGGCCGAGGACTGCCCCGAAGTCCGGCACC
TCGTGCACGCGGATTTCGGCTCCAACAATGTCCTGACGGACAATGGCCGCATAACAGCGGTCATTGACTG
GAGCGAGGCGATGTTCGGGGATTCCCAATACGAGGTCGCCAACATCTTCTTCTGGAGGCCGTGGTTGGCT
TGTATGGAGCAGCAGACGCGCTACTTCGAGCGGAGGCATCCGGAGCTTGCAGGATCGCCGCGGCTCCGGG
CGTATATGCTCCGCATTGGTCTTGACCAACTCTATCAGAGCTTGGTTGACGGCAATTTCGATGATGCAGC
TTGGGCGCAGGGTCGATGCGACGCAATCGTCCGATCCGGAGCCGGGACTGTCGGGCGTACACAAATCGCC
CGCAGAAGCGCGGCCGTCTGGACCGATGGCTGTGTAGAAGTACTCGCCGATAGTGGAAACCGACGCCCCA
GCACTCGTCCGAGGGCAAAGGAAGGATCCGGCGCAACAAACTTCTCTCTGCTGAAACAAGCCGGAGATGT
CGAAGAGAATCCTGGACCGATGCGTATCCCCGTAGATGCCAGCACGAGCCGCCGCTTCACGCCGCCTTCC
ACCGCGCTGAGCCCAGGCAAGATGAGCGAGGCGTTGCCGCTGGGCGCCCCGGACGCCGGCGCTGCCCTGG
CCGGCAAGCTGAGGAGCGGCGACCGCAGCATGGTGGAGGTGCTGGCCGACCACCCGGGCGAGCTGGTGCG
CACCGACAGCCCCAACTTCCTCTGCTCCGTGCTGCCTACGCACTGGCGCTGCAACAAGACCCTGCCCATC
GCTTTCAAGGTGGTGGCCCTAGGGGATGATCCAGATGGCACTCTGGTCACTGTGATGGCTGGCAATGATG
AAAACTACTCGGCTGAGCTGAGAAATGCTACCGCAGCCATGAAGAACCAGGTTGCAAGATTTAATGACCT
CAGGTTTGTCGGTCGAAGTGGAAGAGGGAAAAGCTTCACTCTGACCATCACTGTCTTCACAAACCCACCG
CAAGTCGCCACCTACCACAGAGCCATCAAAATCACAGTGGATGGGCCCCGAGAACCTCGAAGACATCGGC
AGAAACTAGATGATCAGACCAAGCCCGGGAGCTTGTCCTTTTCCGAGCGGCTCAGTGAACTGGAGCAGCT
GCGGCGCACAGCCATGAGGGTCAGCCCACACCACCCAGCCCCCACGCCCAACCCTCGTGCCTCCCTGAAC
CACTCCACTGCCTTTAACCCTCAGCCTCAGAGTCAGATGCAGGATACAAGGCAGATCCAACCATCCCCAC
CGTGGTCCTACGATCAGTCCTACCAATACCTGGGATCCATTGCCTCTCCTTCTGTGCACCCAGCAACGCC
CATTTCACCTGGACGTGCCAGCGGCATGACAACCCTCTCTGCAGAACTTTCCAGTCGACTCTCAACGGCA
CCCGACCTGACAGCGTTCAGCGACCCGCGCCAGTTCCCCGCGCTGCCCTCCATCTCCGACCCCCGCATGC
ACTATCCAGGCGCCTTCACCTACTCCCCGACGCCGGTCACCTCGGGCATCGGCATCGGCATGTCGGCCAT
GGGCTCGGCCACGCGCTACCACACCTACCTGCCGCCGCCCTACCCCGGCTCGTCGCAAGCGCAGGGAGGC
CCGTTCCAAGCCAGCTCGCCCTCCTACCACCTGTACTACGGCGCCTCGGCCGGCTCCTACCAGTTCTCCA
TGGTGGGCGGCGAGCGCTCGCCGCCGCGCATCCTGCCGCCCTGCACCAACGCCTCCACCGGCTCCGCGCT
GCTCAACCCCAGCCTCCCGAACCAGAGCGACGTGGTGGAGGCCGAGGGCAGCCACAGCAACTCCCCCACC
AACATGGCGCCCTCCGCGCGCCTGGAGGAGGCCGTGTGGAGGCCCTACTGACTAGCTAAGTAGAACTATT
TCCTGGCTGTTACGCGGTACCATTATGGCTACTGACGGGCTTGTTAAACAGTGAACCGCCCGCCCCACGA
CCCGCAGCGCCCGACCGAAAGGAGCGCACGACCCCATGCATCGAACAAAAGAAAAGGGGGGACTGGAAGG
GCTAATTCACTCCCAACGAAGACAAGATATCATAACTTCGTATAGCATACATTATACGAAGTTATCGTCT
AGCTGGTCCGGACTGTACTGGGTCTCTCTGGTTAGACCAGATCTGAGCCTGGGAGCTCTCTGGCTAACTA
GGGAACCCACTGCTTAAGCCTCAATAAAGCTTGCCTTGAGTGCTTCAAGTAGTGTGTGCCCGTCTGTTGT
GTGACTCTGGTAACTAGAGATCCCTCAGACCCTTTTAGTCAGTGTGGAAAATCTCTAGCAGGGCCCGTTT
AAACCCGCTGATCAGCCTCGACTGTGCCTTCTAGTTGCCAGCCATCTGTTGTTTGCCCCTCCCCCGTGCC
TTCCTTGACCCTGGAAGGTGCCACTCCCACTGTCCTTTCCTAATAAAATGAGGAAATTGCATCGCATTGT
CTGAGTAGGTGTCATTCTATTCTGGGGGGTGGGGTGGGGCAGGACAGCAAGGGGGAGGATTGGGAAGACA
ATAGCAGGCATGCTGGGGATGCGGTGGGCTCTATGGCTTCTGAGGCGGAAAGAACCAGCTGGGGCTCTAG
GGGGTATCCCC
[124 nt withheld, positions 10442-10565]
C
[91 nt withheld, positions 10567-10657]
A
[49 nt withheld, positions 10659-10707]
CCTTTGACGTTGGAGTCCACGTTCTTT
[37 nt withheld, positions 10735-10771]
ACCCTATCTCGGTCTATTCTTTTGATTTATAAGGGATTTTGCCGATTTCGGCCTATTGGTTAAAAAATGA
GCTGATTTAACAAAAATTTAACG
